Addgene plasmid #138108: pYPQ144-ZmUbi-pT
Purpose: (Empty Backbone) Golden Gate recipient and Gateway entry vector; assembly of 4 gRNAs driven by Zea mays Ubi promoter
Depositing lab: Yiping Qi. Depositing organization: University of Maryland, College Park. Publication: Expanding the scope of plant genome engineering with Cas12a orthologs and highly multiplexable editing systems. Zhang Y, Ren Q, Tang X, Liu S, Malzahn AA, Zhou J, Wang J, Yin D, Pan C, Yuan M, Huang L, Yang H, Zhao Y, Fang Q, Zheng X, Tian L, Cheng Y, Le Y, McCoy B, Franklin L, Selengut JD, Mount SM, Que Q, Zhang Y, Qi Y. Nat Commun. 2021 Mar 29;12(1):1944. doi: 10.1038/s41467-021-22330-w. PubMed 33782402.
Backbone
  Vector backbone: pYPQ144
  Vector type: Plant Expression, CRISPR
Growth in bacteria
  Bacterial resistance: Spectinomycin, 50 μg/mL
  Growth temperature: 37°C
  Growth strain: DH5alpha
  Copy number: High Copy
Gene/Insert
  Cloning method: Restriction Enzyme
Terms and licenses: Academic/Nonprofit Terms; Industry Terms: Not Available to Industry
How to cite: pYPQ144-ZmUbi-pT was a gift from Yiping Qi (Addgene plasmid # 138108 ; http://n2t.net/addgene:138108 ; RRID:Addgene_138108)
