[The description below was written by a language model from this plasmid's Addgene catalogue record and pLannotate feature annotations shown in this document.]
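Description:
pYPQ144-ZmUbi-pT is an empty-backbone plasmid of about 5.3 kb, built on pYPQ144 and classed as a plant expression/CRISPR vector. It serves two roles: it is a Golden Gate recipient into which four guide RNA units are assembled, and it is a Gateway entry clone that passes the finished array on to a destination vector. It is maintained in E. coli at high copy from a ColE1/pUC-type origin. Selection is with spectinomycin through the aadA (SmR) aminoglycoside adenylyltransferase gene, which lies downstream of fragments of a class 1 integron Pc promoter and a gentamicin-resistance gene. rrnB T1 and T2 terminators sit upstream of the Gateway cassette, a placement that typically insulates it from read-through transcription.

The functional cassette is flanked by Gateway attL sites. attL2 is on one side. The other site is annotated as attL5 in the depositor sequence and as an attL1 fragment overlapping attB5 in the sequenced record, so attL5 is the more likely identity. This arrangement suits a MultiSite LR reaction. Within these sites, the roughly 2 kb maize polyubiquitin (ZmUbi) promoter, a strong Pol II promoter widely used in monocots, reads into a pBluescript-derived segment. That segment carries a lacZα fragment with the lac promoter, operator and CAP site, an MCS remnant, and T7 and T3 promoters. It probably acts as the placeholder that the gRNA array replaces, possibly allowing blue/white screening, although the record does not say so. No Golden Gate enzyme sites, plant terminator or guide scaffold are annotated, and the meaning of "pT" in the name is not explained. The two sequence records differ by a single nucleotide. The associated work concerns multiplexed Cas12a-based plant genome editing.
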