Features (pLannotate 1.2.2; 20 found; start..end, strand, type, name):
     29..47      -  rep_origin     f1 ori (fragment): f1 bacteriophage origin of replication; arrow indicates direction of (+) strand synthesis
     52..207     -  CDS            lacZα (fragment): LacZα fragment of β-galactosidase; lacZ fragment
    215..233     +  promoter       T7 promoter: promoter for bacteriophage T7 RNA polymerase
    242..265     -  misc_feature   MCS (fragment): pBluescript multiple cloning site
    281..299     -  promoter       T3 promoter: promoter for bacteriophage T3 RNA polymerase
    344..360     -  protein_bind   lac operator: The lac repressor binds to the lac operator to inhibit transcription in E. coli. This inhibition can be relieved by adding lactose or isopropyl-β-D-thiogalactopyranoside (IPTG). lac repressor encoded by lacI
    368..398     -  promoter       lac promoter: promoter for the E. coli lac operon
    413..434     -  protein_bind   CAP binding site: CAP binding activates transcription in the presence of cAMP. E. coli catabolite activator protein
    517..616     -  protein_bind   attL2: mutant version of attL; recombination site for the Gateway® LR reaction LR Clonase™
    634..652     -  promoter       T7 promoter: promoter for bacteriophage T7 RNA polymerase
    842..865     +  promoter       Pc promoter (fragment): intI1 (promoter lies within the coding sequence); class 1 integron promoter
   1041..1097    +  CDS            GmR (fragment): gentamycin acetyltransferase; aacC1; confers resistance to gentamycin
   1104..1895    +  CDS            SmR: aminoglycoside adenylyltransferase (Murphy, 1985); aadA; confers resistance to spectinomycin and streptomycin
   1988..2576    +  rep_origin     ori: high-copy-number ColE1/pMB1/pBR322/pUC origin of replication
   2759..2851    +  CDS            lacI (fragment): lac repressor; lacI; The lac repressor binds to the lac operator to inhibit transcription in E. coli. This inhibition can be relieved by adding lactose or isopropyl-β-D-thiogalactopyranoside (IPTG).
   2906..2933    -  terminator     rrnB T2 terminator: transcription terminator T2 from the E. coli rrnB gene
   3065..3108    +  terminator     rrnB T1 terminator: Escherichia coli rrnB; transcription terminator T1 from the E. coli rrnB gene
   3155..3191    -  CDS            lacZα (fragment): LacZα fragment of β-galactosidase; lacZ fragment
   3207..3302    +  protein_bind   attL5: mutant version of attL; recombination site for the Gateway® LR reaction LR Clonase™
   3323..5285    +  promoter       Ubi promoter: maize polyubiquitin gene promoter
>Addgene plasmid #138108 | pYPQ144-ZmUbi-pT | depositor full sequence | sequence record 266596 | pYPQ144-ZmUbi-pT sequence 5286 bps
GATCCCCAAGTGGTGGCTATCGAGACCGGCGCCGCTACAGGGCGCGTCCCATTCGCCATTCAGGCTGCGC
AACTGTTGGGAAGGGCGATCGGTGCGGGCCTCTTCGCTATTACGCCAGCTGGCGAAAGGGGGATGTGCTG
CAAGGCGATTAAGTTGGGTAACGCCAGGGTTTTCCCAGTCACGACGTTGTAAAACGACGGCCAGTGAGCG
CGCGTAATACGACTCACTATAGGGCGAATTGGGTACCGGGCCCCCCCTCGAGGTCCTCCAGCTTTTGTTC
CCTTTAGTGAGGGTTAATTGCGCGCTTGGCGTAATCATGGTCATAGCTGTTTCCTGTGTGAAATTGTTAT
CCGCTCACAATTCCACACAACATACGAGCCGGAAGCATAAAGTGTAAAGCCTGGGGTGCCTAATGAGTGA
GCTAACTCACATTAATTGCGTTGCGCTCACTGCCCGCTTTCCACCGGTGGTCTCTTGTTACTAGTTTTTT
TGCTAGCAGATCTAAGGGCGAATTCGACCCAGCTTTCTTGTACAAAGTTGGCATTATAAAAAATAATTGC
TCATCAATTTGTTGCAACGAACAGGTCACTATCAGTCAAAATAAAATCATTATTTGCCATCCAGCTGATA
TCCCCTATAGTGAGTCGTATTACATGGTCATAGCTGTTTCCTGGCAGCTCTGGCCCGTGTCTCAAAATCT
CTGATGTTACATTGCACAAGATAAAAATATATCATCATGCCTCCTCTGGACCAGCCAGGACAGAAATGCC
TCGACTTCGCTGCTGCCCAAGGTTGCCGGGTGACGCACACCGTGGAAACGGATGAAGGCACGAACCCAGT
GGACATAAGCCTGTTCGGTTCGTAAGCTGTAATGCAAGTAGCGTATGCGCTCACGCAACTGGTCCAGAAC
CTTGACCGAACGCAGCGGTGGTAACGGCGCAGTGGCGGTTTTCATGGCTTGTTATGACTGTTTTTTTGGG
GTACAGTCTATGCCTCGGGCATCCAAGCAGCAAGCGCGTTACGCCGTGGGTCGATGTTTGATGTTATGGA
GCAGCAACGATGTTACGCAGCAGGGCAGTCGCCCTAAAACAAAGTTAAACATCATGAGGGAAGCGGTGAT
CGCCGAAGTATCGACTCAACTATCAGAGGTAGTTGGCGTCATCGAGCGCCATCTCGAACCGACGTTGCTG
GCCGTACATTTGTACGGCTCCGCAGTGGATGGCGGCCTGAAGCCACACAGTGATATTGATTTGCTGGTTA
CGGTGACCGTAAGGCTTGATGAAACAACGCGGCGAGCTTTGATCAACGACCTTTTGGAAACTTCGGCTTC
CCCTGGAGAGAGCGAGATTCTCCGCGCTGTAGAAGTCACCATTGTTGTGCACGACGACATCATTCCGTGG
CGTTATCCAGCTAAGCGCGAACTGCAATTTGGAGAATGGCAGCGCAATGACATTCTTGCAGGTATCTTCG
AGCCAGCCACGATCGACATTGATCTGGCTATCTTGCTGACAAAAGCAAGAGAACATAGCGTTGCCTTGGT
AGGTCCAGCGGCGGAGGAACTCTTTGATCCGGTTCCTGAACAGGATCTATTTGAGGCGCTAAATGAAACC
TTAACGCTATGGAACTCGCCGCCCGACTGGGCTGGCGATGAGCGAAATGTAGTGCTTACGTTGTCCCGCA
TTTGGTACAGCGCAGTAACCGGCAAAATCGCGCCGAAGGATGTCGCTGCCGACTGGGCAATGGAGCGCCT
GCCGGCCCAGTATCAGCCCGTCATACTTGAAGCTAGACAGGCTTATCTTGGACAAGAAGAAGATCGCTTG
GCCTCGCGCGCAGATCAGTTGGAAGAATTTGTCCACTACGTGAAAGGCGAGATCACCAAGGTAGTCGGCA
AATAACCCTCGAGCCACCCATGACCAAAATCCCTTAACGTGAGTTACGCGTCGTTCCACTGAGCGTCAGA
CCCCGTAGAAAAGATCAAAGGATCTTCTTGAGATCCTTTTTTTCTGCGCGTAATCTGCTGCTTGCAAACA
AAAAAACCACCGCTACCAGCGGTGGTTTGTTTGCCGGATCAAGAGCTACCAACTCTTTTTCCGAAGGTAA
CTGGCTTCAGCAGAGCGCAGATACCAAATACTGTCCTTCTAGTGTAGCCGTAGTTAGGCCACCACTTCAA
GAACTCTGTAGCACCGCCTACATACCTCGCTCTGCTAATCCTGTTACCAGTGGCTGCTGCCAGTGGCGAT
AAGTCGTGTCTTACCGGGTTGGACTCAAGACGATAGTTACCGGATAAGGCGCAGCGGTCGGGCTGAACGG
GGGGTTCGTGCACACAGCCCAGCTTGGAGCGAACGACCTACACCGAACTGAGATACCTACAGCGTGAGCA
TTGAGAAAGCGCCACGCTTCCCGAAGGGAGAAAGGCGGACAGGTATCCGGTAAGCGGCAGGGTCGGAACA
GGAGAGCGCACGAGGGAGCTTCCAGGGGGAAACGCCTGGTATCTTTATAGTCCTGTCGGGTTTCGCCACC
TCTGACTTGAGCGTCGATTTTTGTGATGCTCGTCAGGGGGGCGGAGCCTATGGAAAAACGCCAGCAACGC
GGCCTTTTTACGGTTCCTGGCCTTTTGCTGGCCTTTTGCTCACATGTTCTTTCCTGCGTTATCCCCTGAT
TCTGTGGATAACCGTATTACCGCCTTTGAGTGAGCTGATACCGCTCGCCGCAGCCGAACGACCGAGCGCA
GCGAGTCAGTGAGCGAGGAAGCGGAAGAGCGCCCAATACGCAAACCGCCTCTCCCCGCGCGTTGGCCGAT
TCATTAATGCAGCTGGCACGACAGGTTTCCCGACTGGAAAGCGGGCAGTGAGCGCAACGCAATTAATACG
CGTACCGCTCGCCAGGAAGAGTTTGTAGAAACGCAAAAAGGCCATCCGTCAGGATGGCCTTCTGCTTAGT
TTGATGCCTGGCAGTTTATGGCGGGCGTCCTGCCCGCCACCCTCCGGGCCGTTGCTTCACAACGTTCAAA
TCCGCTCCCGGCGGATTTGTCCTACTCAGGAGAGCGTTCACCGACAAACAACAGATAAAACGAAAGGCCC
AGTCTTCCGACTGAGCCTTTCGTTTTATTTGATGCCTGGCAGTTCCCTACTCTCGCGTTAACGCTTGCAT
GGATGTTTTCCCAGTCACGACGTTGTAAAACGACGGCCAGTCTTAAGCTCGGGCCCAAATAATGATTTTA
TTTTGACTGATAGTGACCTGTTCGTTGCAACAAATTGATGAGCAATGCTTTTTTATAATGCCAACTTTGT
ATACAAAAGTTGCCCCATGGCGTTCCCTCTAGAGAGATAATGAGCATTGCATGTCTAAGTTATAAAAAAT
TACCACATATTTTTTTTGTCACACTTGTTTGAAGTGCAGTTTATCTATCTTTATACATATATTTAAACTT
TACTCTACGAATAATATAATCTATAGTACTACAATAATATCAGTGTTTTAGAGAATCATATAAATGAACA
GTTAGACATGGTCTAAAGGACAATTGAGTATTTTGACAACAGGACTCTACAGTTTTATCTTTTTAGTGTG
CATGTGTTCTCCTTTTTTTTTGCAAATAGCTTCACCTATATAATACTTCATCCATTTTATTAGTACATCC
ATTTAGGGTTTAGGGTTAATGGTTTTTATAGACTAATTTTTTTAGTACATCTATTTTATTCTATTTTAGC
CTCTAAATTAAGAAAACTAAAACTCTATTTTAGTTTTTTTATTTAATAATTTAGATATAAAATAGAATAA
AATAAAGTGACTAAAAATTAAACAAATACCCTTTAAGAAATTAAAAAAACTAAGGAAACATTTTTCTTGT
TTCGAGTAGATAATGCCAGCCTGTTAAACGCCGTCGACGAGTCTAACGGACACCAACCAGCGAACCAGCA
GCGTCGCGTCGGGCCAAGCGAAGCAGACGGCACGGCATCTCTGTCGCTGCCTCTGGACCCCTCTCGAGAG
TTCCGCTCCACCGTTGGACTTGCTCCGCTGTCGGCATCCAGAAATTGCGTGGCGGAGCGGCAGACGTGAG
CCGGCACGGCAGGCGGCCTCCTCCTCCTCTCACGGCACCGGCAGCTACGGGGGATTCCTTTCCCACCGCT
CCTTCGCTTTCCCTTCCTCGCCCGCCGTAATAAATAGACACCCCCTCCACACCCTCTTTCCCCAACCTCG
TGTTGTTCGGAGCGCACACACACACAACCAGATCTCCCCCAAATCCACCCGTCGGCACCTCCGCTTCAAG
GTACGCCGCTCGTCCTCCCCCCCCCCCCCCTCTCTACCTTCTCTAGATCGGCGTTCCGGTCCATGGTTAG
GGCCCGGTAGTTCTACTTCTGTTCATGTTTGTGTTAGATCCGTGTTTGTGTTAGATCCGTGCTGCTAGCG
TTCGTACACGGATGCGACCTGTACGTCAGACACGTTCTGATTGCTAACTTGCCAGTGTTTCTCTTTGGGG
AATCCTGGGATGGCTCTAGCCGTTCCGCAGACGGGATCGATTTCATGATTTTTTTTGTTTCGTTGCATAG
GGTTTGGTTTGCCCTTTTCCTTTATTTCAATATATGCCGTGCACTTGTTTGTCGGGTCATCTTTTCATGC
TTTTTTTTGTCTTGGTTGTGATGATGTGGTCTGGTTGGGCGGTCGTTCTAGATCGGAGTAGAATTAATTC
TGTTTCAAACTACCTGGTGGATTTATTAATTTTGGATCTGTATGTGTGTGCCATACATATTCATAGTTAC
GAATTGAAGATGATGGATGGAAATATCGATCTAGGATAGGTATACATGTTGATGCGGGTTTTACTGATGC
ATATACAGAGATGCTTTTTGTTCGCTTGGTTGTGATGATGTGGTGTGGTTGGGCGGTCGTTCATTCGTTC
TAGATCGGAGTAGAATACTGTTTCAAACTACCTGGTGTATTTATTAATTTTGGAACTGTATGTGTGTGTC
ATACATCTTCATAGTTACGAGTTTAAGATGGATGGAAATATCGATCTAGGATAGGTATACATGTTGATGT
GGGTTTTACTGATGCATATACATGATGGCATATGCAGCATCTATTCATATGCTCTAACCTTGAGTACCTA
TCTATTATAATAAACAAGTATGTTTTATAATTATTTTGATCTTGATATACTTGGATGATGGCATATGCAG
CAGCTATATGTGGATTTTTTTAGCCCTGCCTTCATACGCTATTTATTTGCTTGGTACTGTTTCTTTTGTC
GATGCTCACCCTGTTGTTTGGTGTTACTTCTGCAGG
