Features (pLannotate 1.2.2; 21 found; start..end, strand, type, name):
     29..47      -  rep_origin     f1 ori (fragment): f1 bacteriophage origin of replication; arrow indicates direction of (+) strand synthesis
     52..207     -  CDS            lacZα (fragment): LacZα fragment of β-galactosidase; lacZ fragment
    215..233     +  promoter       T7 promoter: promoter for bacteriophage T7 RNA polymerase
    242..265     -  misc_feature   MCS (fragment): pBluescript multiple cloning site
    281..299     -  promoter       T3 promoter: promoter for bacteriophage T3 RNA polymerase
    344..360     -  protein_bind   lac operator: The lac repressor binds to the lac operator to inhibit transcription in E. coli. This inhibition can be relieved by adding lactose or isopropyl-β-D-thiogalactopyranoside (IPTG). lac repressor encoded by lacI
    368..398     -  promoter       lac promoter: promoter for the E. coli lac operon
    413..434     -  protein_bind   CAP binding site: CAP binding activates transcription in the presence of cAMP. E. coli catabolite activator protein
    517..616     -  protein_bind   attL2: mutant version of attL; recombination site for the Gateway® LR reaction LR Clonase™
    634..652     -  promoter       T7 promoter: promoter for bacteriophage T7 RNA polymerase
    842..865     +  promoter       Pc promoter (fragment): intI1 (promoter lies within the coding sequence); class 1 integron promoter
   1041..1097    +  CDS            GmR (fragment): gentamycin acetyltransferase; aacC1; confers resistance to gentamycin
   1104..1895    +  CDS            SmR: aminoglycoside adenylyltransferase (Murphy, 1985); aadA; confers resistance to spectinomycin and streptomycin
   1988..2576    +  rep_origin     ori: high-copy-number ColE1/pMB1/pBR322/pUC origin of replication
   2759..2851    +  CDS            lacI (fragment): lac repressor; lacI; The lac repressor binds to the lac operator to inhibit transcription in E. coli. This inhibition can be relieved by adding lactose or isopropyl-β-D-thiogalactopyranoside (IPTG).
   2906..2933    -  terminator     rrnB T2 terminator: transcription terminator T2 from the E. coli rrnB gene
   3065..3108    +  terminator     rrnB T1 terminator: Escherichia coli rrnB; transcription terminator T1 from the E. coli rrnB gene
   3155..3191    -  CDS            lacZα (fragment): LacZα fragment of β-galactosidase; lacZ fragment
   3207..3290    +  protein_bind   attL1 (fragment): mutant version of attL; recombination site for the Gateway® LR reaction LR Clonase™
   3281..3301    +  protein_bind   attB5: mutant version of attB; core recombination site for the Gateway® BP reaction BP Clonase™
   3322..5284    +  promoter       Ubi promoter: maize polyubiquitin gene promoter
>Addgene plasmid #138108 | pYPQ144-ZmUbi-pT | addgene full sequence | sequence record 271978 | Addgene NGS Result
GATCCCCAAGTGGTGGCTATCGAGACCGGCGCCGCTACAGGGCGCGTCCCATTCGCCATTCAGGCTGCGC
AACTGTTGGGAAGGGCGATCGGTGCGGGCCTCTTCGCTATTACGCCAGCTGGCGAAAGGGGGATGTGCTG
CAAGGCGATTAAGTTGGGTAACGCCAGGGTTTTCCCAGTCACGACGTTGTAAAACGACGGCCAGTGAGCG
CGCGTAATACGACTCACTATAGGGCGAATTGGGTACCGGGCCCCCCCTCGAGGTCCTCCAGCTTTTGTTC
CCTTTAGTGAGGGTTAATTGCGCGCTTGGCGTAATCATGGTCATAGCTGTTTCCTGTGTGAAATTGTTAT
CCGCTCACAATTCCACACAACATACGAGCCGGAAGCATAAAGTGTAAAGCCTGGGGTGCCTAATGAGTGA
GCTAACTCACATTAATTGCGTTGCGCTCACTGCCCGCTTTCCACCGGTGGTCTCTTGTTACTAGTTTTTT
TGCTAGCAGATCTAAGGGCGAATTCGACCCAGCTTTCTTGTACAAAGTTGGCATTATAAAAAATAATTGC
TCATCAATTTGTTGCAACGAACAGGTCACTATCAGTCAAAATAAAATCATTATTTGCCATCCAGCTGATA
TCCCCTATAGTGAGTCGTATTACATGGTCATAGCTGTTTCCTGGCAGCTCTGGCCCGTGTCTCAAAATCT
CTGATGTTACATTGCACAAGATAAAAATATATCATCATGCCTCCTCTGGACCAGCCAGGACAGAAATGCC
TCGACTTCGCTGCTACCCAAGGTTGCCGGGTGACGCACACCGTGGAAACGGATGAAGGCACGAACCCAGT
GGACATAAGCCTGTTCGGTTCGTAAGCTGTAATGCAAGTAGCGTATGCGCTCACGCAACTGGTCCAGAAC
CTTGACCGAACGCAGCGGTGGTAACGGCGCAGTGGCGGTTTTCATGGCTTGTTATGACTGTTTTTTTGGG
GTACAGTCTATGCCTCGGGCATCCAAGCAGCAAGCGCGTTACGCCGTGGGTCGATGTTTGATGTTATGGA
GCAGCAACGATGTTACGCAGCAGGGCAGTCGCCCTAAAACAAAGTTAAACATTATGAGGGAAGCGGTGAT
CGCCGAAGTATCGACTCAACTATCAGAGGTAGTTGGCGTCATCGAGCGCCATCTCGAACCGACGTTGCTG
GCCGTACATTTGTACGGCTCCGCAGTGGATGGCGGCCTGAAGCCACACAGTGATATTGATTTGCTGGTTA
CGGTGACCGTAAGGCTTGATGAAACAACGCGGCGAGCTTTGATCAACGACCTTTTGGAAACTTCGGCTTC
CCCTGGAGAGAGCGAGATTCTCCGCGCTGTAGAAGTCACCATTGTTGTGCACGACGACATCATTCCGTGG
CGTTATCCAGCTAAGCGCGAACTGCAATTTGGAGAATGGCAGCGCAATGACATTCTTGCAGGTATCTTCG
AGCCAGCCACGATCGACATTGATCTGGCTATCTTGCTGACAAAAGCAAGAGAACATAGCGTTGCCTTGGT
AGGTCCAGCGGCGGAGGAACTCTTTGATCCGGTTCCTGAACAGGATCTATTTGAGGCGCTAAATGAAACC
TTAACGCTATGGAACTCGCCGCCCGACTGGGCTGGCGATGAGCGAAATGTAGTGCTTACGTTGTCCCGCA
TTTGGTACAGCGCAGTAACCGGCAAAATCGCGCCGAAGGATGTCGCTGCCGACTGGGCAATGGAGCGCCT
GCCGGCCCAGTATCAGCCCGTCATACTTGAAGCTAGACAGGCTTATCTTGGACAAGAAGAAGATCGCTTG
GCCTCGCGCGCAGATCAGTTGGAAGAATTTGTCCACTACGTGAAAGGCGAGATCACCAAGGTAGTCGGCA
AATAACCCTCGAGCCACCCATGACCAAAATCCCTTAACGTGAGTTACGCGTCGTTCCACTGAGCGTCAGA
CCCCGTAGAAAAGATCAAAGGATCTTCTTGAGATCCTTTTTTTCTGCGCGTAATCTGCTGCTTGCAAACA
AAAAAACCACCGCTACCAGCGGTGGTTTGTTTGCCGGATCAAGAGCTACCAACTCTTTTTCCGAAGGTAA
CTGGCTTCAGCAGAGCGCAGATACCAAATACTGTTCTTCTAGTGTAGCCGTAGTTAGGCCACCACTTCAA
GAACTCTGTAGCACCGCCTACATACCTCGCTCTGCTAATCCTGTTACCAGTGGCTGCTGCCAGTGGCGAT
AAGTCGTGTCTTACCGGGTTGGACTCAAGACGATAGTTACCGGATAAGGCGCAGCGGTCGGGCTGAACGG
GGGGTTCGTGCACACAGCCCAGCTTGGAGCGAACGACCTACACCGAACTGAGATACCTACAGCGTGAGCT
ATGAGAAAGCGCCACGCTTCCCGAAGGGAGAAAGGCGGACAGGTATCCGGTAAGCGGCAGGGTCGGAACA
GGAGAGCGCACGAGGGAGCTTCCAGGGGGAAACGCCTGGTATCTTTATAGTCCTGTCGGGTTTCGCCACC
TCTGACTTGAGCGTCGATTTTTGTGATGCTCGTCAGGGGGGCGGAGCCTATGGAAAAACGCCAGCAACGC
GGCCTTTTTACGGTTCCTGGCCTTTTGCTGGCCTTTTGCTCACATGTTCTTTCCTGCGTTATCCCCTGAT
TCTGTGGATAACCGTATTACCGCCTTTGAGTGAGCTGATACCGCTCGCCGCAGCCGAACGACCGAGCGCA
GCGAGTCAGTGAGCGAGGAAGCGGAAGAGCGCCCAATACGCAAACCGCCTCTCCCCGCGCGTTGGCCGAT
TCATTAATGCAGCTGGCACGACAGGTTTCCCGACTGGAAAGCGGGCAGTGAGCGCAACGCAATTAATACG
CGTACCGCGAGCCAGGAAGAGTTTGTAGAAACGCAAAAAGGCCATCCGTCAGGATGGCCTTCTGCTTAGT
TTGATGCCTGGCAGTTTATGGCGGGCGTCCTGCCCGCCACCCTCCGGGCCGTTGCTTCACAACGTTCAAA
TCCGCTCCCGGCGGATTTGTCCTACTCAGGAGAGCGTTCACCGACAAACAACAGATAAAACGAAAGGCCC
AGTCTTCCGACTGAGCCTTTCGTTTTATTTGATGCCTGGCAGTTCCCTACTCTCGCGTTAACGCTTGCAT
GGATGTTTTCCCAGTCACGACGTTGTAAAACGACGGCCAGTCTTAAGCTCGGGCCCAATAATGATTTTAT
TTTGACTGATAGTGACCTGTTCGTTGCAACAAATTGATGAGCAATGCTTTTTTATAATGCCAACTTTGTA
TACAAAAGTTGCCCCATGGCGTTCCCTCTAGAGAGATAATGAGCATTGCATGTCTAAGTTATAAAAAATT
ACCACATATTTTTTTTGTCACACTTGTTTGAAGTGCAGTTTATCTATCTTTATACATATATTTAAACTTT
ACTCTACGAATAATATAATCTATAGTACTACAATAATATCAGTGTTTTAGAGAATCATATAAATGAACAG
TTAGACATGGTCTAAAGGACAATTGAGTATTTTGACAACAGGACTCTACAGTTTTATCTTTTTAGTGTGC
ATGTGTTCTCCTTTTTTTTTGCAAATAGCTTCACCTATATAATACTTCATCCATTTTATTAGTACATCCA
TTTAGGGTTTAGGGTTAATGGTTTTTATAGACTAATTTTTTTAGTACATCTATTTTATTCTATTTTAGCC
TCTAAATTAAGAAAACTAAAACTCTATTTTAGTTTTTTTATTTAATAATTTAGATATAAAATAGAATAAA
ATAAAGTGACTAAAAATTAAACAAATACCCTTTAAGAAATTAAAAAAACTAAGGAAACATTTTTCTTGTT
TCGAGTAGATAATGCCAGCCTGTTAAACGCCGTCGACGAGTCTAACGGACACCAACCAGCGAACCAGCAG
CGTCGCGTCGGGCCAAGCGAAGCAGACGGCACGGCATCTCTGTCGCTGCCTCTGGACCCCTCTCGAGAGT
TCCGCTCCACCGTTGGACTTGCTCCGCTGTCGGCATCCAGAAATTGCGTGGCGGAGCGGCAGACGTGAGC
CGGCACGGCAGGCGGCCTCCTCCTCCTCTCACGGCACCGGCAGCTACGGGGGATTCCTTTCCCACCGCTC
CTTCGCTTTCCCTTCCTCGCCCGCCGTAATAAATAGACACCCCCTCCACACCCTCTTTCCCCAACCTCGT
GTTGTTCGGAGCGCACACACACACAACCAGATCTCCCCCAAATCCACCCGTCGGCACCTCCGCTTCAAGG
TACGCCGCTCGTCCTCCCCCCCCCCCCCCTCTCTACCTTCTCTAGATCGGCGTTCCGGTCCATGGTTAGG
GCCCGGTAGTTCTACTTCTGTTCATGTTTGTGTTAGATCCGTGTTTGTGTTAGATCCGTGCTGCTAGCGT
TCGTACACGGATGCGACCTGTACGTCAGACACGTTCTGATTGCTAACTTGCCAGTGTTTCTCTTTGGGGA
ATCCTGGGATGGCTCTAGCCGTTCCGCAGACGGGATCGATTTCATGATTTTTTTTGTTTCGTTGCATAGG
GTTTGGTTTGCCCTTTTCCTTTATTTCAATATATGCCGTGCACTTGTTTGTCGGGTCATCTTTTCATGCT
TTTTTTTGTCTTGGTTGTGATGATGTGGTCTGGTTGGGCGGTCGTTCTAGATCGGAGTAGAATTAATTCT
GTTTCAAACTACCTGGTGGATTTATTAATTTTGGATCTGTATGTGTGTGCCATACATATTCATAGTTACG
AATTGAAGATGATGGATGGAAATATCGATCTAGGATAGGTATACATGTTGATGCGGGTTTTACTGATGCA
TATACAGAGATGCTTTTTGTTCGCTTGGTTGTGATGATGTGGTGTGGTTGGGCGGTCGTTCATTCGTTCT
AGATCGGAGTAGAATACTGTTTCAAACTACCTGGTGTATTTATTAATTTTGGAACTGTATGTGTGTGTCA
TACATCTTCATAGTTACGAGTTTAAGATGGATGGAAATATCGATCTAGGATAGGTATACATGTTGATGTG
GGTTTTACTGATGCATATACATGATGGCATATGCAGCATCTATTCATATGCTCTAACCTTGAGTACCTAT
CTATTATAATAAACAAGTATGTTTTATAATTATTTTGATCTTGATATACTTGGATGATGGCATATGCAGC
AGCTATATGTGGATTTTTTTAGCCCTGCCTTCATACGCTATTTATTTGCTTGGTACTGTTTCTTTTGTCG
ATGCTCACCCTGTTGTTTGGTGTTACTTCTGCAGG
